>Addgene plasmid #111596 | pU6-sgRNA Ef1alpha Puro-T2A-GFP | addgene full sequence | sequence record 222766 | Addgene NGS Result
CGTCGACGGATCGGGAGATCTCCCGATCCCCTATGGTGCACTCTCAGTACAATCTGCTCTGATGCCGCAT
AGTTAAGCCAGTATCTGCTCCCTGCTTGTGTGTTGGAGGTCGCTGAGTAGTGCGCGAGCAAAATTTAAGC
TACAACAAGGCAAGGCTTGACCGACAATTGCATGAAGAATCTGCTTAGGGTTAGGCGTTTTGCGCTGCTT
CGCGATGTACGGGCCAGATATACGCGTTGACATTGATTATTGACTAGTTATTAATAGTAATCAATTACGG
GGTCATTAGTTCATAGCCCATATATGGAGTTCCGCGTTACATAACTTACGGTAAATGGCCCGCCTGGCTG
ACCGCCCAACGACCCCCGCCCATTGACGTCAATAATGACGTATGTTCCCATAGTAACGCCAATAGGGACT
TTCCATTGACGTCAATGGGTGGAGTATTTACGGTAAACTGCCCACTTGGCAGTACATCAAGTGTATCATA
TGCCAAGTACGCCCCCTATTGACGTCAATGACGGTAAATGGCCCGCCTGGCATTATGCCCAGTACATGAC
CTTATGGGACTTTCCTACTTGGCAGTACATCTACGTATTAGTCATCGCTATTACCATGGTGATGCGGTTT
TGGCAGTACATCAATGGGCGTGGATAGCGGTTTGACTCACGGGGATTTCCAAGTCTCCACCCCATTGACG
TCAATGGGAGTTTGTTTTGGCACCAAAATCAACGGGACTTTCCAAAATGTCGTAACAACTCCGCCCCATT
GACGCAAATGGGCGGTAGGCGTGTACGGTGGGAGGTCTATATAAGCAGCGCGTTTTGCCTGTACTGGGTC
TCTCTGGTTAGACCAGATCTGAGCCTGGGAGCTCTCTGGCTAACTAGGGAACCCACTGCTTAAGCCTCAA
TAAAGCTTGCCTTGAGTGCTTCAAGTAGTGTGTGCCCGTCTGTTGTGTGACTCTGGTAACTAGAGATCCC
TCAGACCCTTTTAGTCAGTGTGGAAAATCTCTAGCAGTGGCGCCCGAACAGGGACTTGAAAGCGAAAGGG
AAACCAGAGGAGCTCTCTCGACGCAGGACTCGGCTTGCTGAAGCGCGCACGGCAAGAGGCGAGGGGCGGC
GACTGGTGAGTACGCCAAAAATTTTGACTAGCGGAGGCTAGAAGGAGAGAGATGGGTGCGAGAGCGTCAG
TATTAAGCGGGGGAGAATTAGATCGCGATGGGAAAAAATTCGGTTAAGGCCAGGGGGAAAGAAAAAATAT
AAATTAAAACATATAGTATGGGCAAGCAGGGAGCTAGAACGATTCGCAGTTAATCCTGGCCTGTTAGAAA
CATCAGAAGGCTGTAGACAAATACTGGGACAGCTACAACCATCCCTTCAGACAGGATCAGAAGAACTTAG
ATCATTATATAATACAGTAGCAACCCTCTATTGTGTGCATCAAAGGATAGAGATAAAAGACACCAAGGAA
GCTTTAGACAAGATAGAGGAAGAGCAAAACAAAAGTAAGACCACCGCACAGCAAGCGGCCGGCCGCTGAT
CTTCAGACCTGGAGGAGGAGATATGAGGGACAATTGGAGAAGTGAATTATATAAATATAAAGTAGTAAAA
ATTGAACCATTAGGAGTAGCACCCACCAAGGCAAAGAGAAGAGTGGTGCAGAGAGAAAAAAGAGCAGTGG
GAATAGGAGCTTTGTTCCTTGGGTTCTTGGGAGCAGCAGGAAGCACTATGGGCGCAGCGTCAATGACGCT
GACGGTACAGGCCAGACAATTATTGTCTGGTATAGTGCAGCAGCAGAACAATTTGCTGAGGGCTATTGAG
GCGCAACAGCATCTGTTGCAACTCACAGTCTGGGGCATCAAGCAGCTCCAGGCAAGAATCCTGGCTGTGG
AAAGATACCTAAAGGATCAACAGCTCCTGGGGATTTGGGGTTGCTCTGGAAAACTCATTTGCACCACTGC
TGTGCCTTGGAATGCTAGTTGGAGTAATAAATCTCTGGAACAGATTTGGAATCACACGACCTGGATGGAG
TGGGACAGAGAAATTAACAATTACACAAGCTTAATACACTCCTTAATTGAAGAATCGCAAAACCAGCAAG
AAAAGAATGAACAAGAATTATTGGAATTAGATAAATGGGCAAGTTTGTGGAATTGGTTTAACATAACAAA
TTGGCTGTGGTATATAAAATTATTCATAATGATAGTAGGAGGCTTGGTAGGTTTAAGAATAGTTTTTGCT
GTACTTTCTATAGTGAATAGAGTTAGGCAGGGATATTCACCATTATCGTTTCAGACCCACCTCCCAACCC
CGAGGGGACCCGACAGGCCCGAAGGAATAGAAGAAGAAGGTGGAGAGAGAGACAGAGACAGATCCATTCG
ATTAGTGAACGGATCGGCACTGCGTGCGCCAATTCTGCAGACAAATGGCAGTATTCATCCACAATTTTAA
AAGAAAAGGGGGGATTGGGGGGTACAGTGCAGGGGAAAGAATAGTAGACATAATAGCAACAGACATACAA
ACTAAAGAATTACAAAAACAAATTACAAAAATTCAAAATTTTCGGGTTTATTACAGGGACAGCAGAGATC
CAGTTTGGTTAGTACCGGGCCCGCTCTAGAGATCCGACGCGCCATCTCTAGGCCCGCGCCGGCCCCCTCG
CACGGACTTGTGGGAGAAGCTCGGCTACTCCCCTGCCCCGGTTAATTTGCATATAATATTTCCTAGTAAC
TATAGAGGCTTAATGTGCGATAAAAGACAGATAATCTGTTCTTTTTAATACTAGCTACATTTTACATGAT
AGGCTTGGATTTCTATAACTTCGTATAGCATACATTATACGAAGTTATAAACAGCACAAAAGGAAACTCA
CCCTAACTGTAAAGTAATTGTGTGTTTTGAGACTATAAGTATCCCTTGGAGAACCACCTTGTTGGAACGA
CTAGTTAGGCGTGTAGTTTAAGAGCTAAGCTGGAAACAGCATAGCAAGTTTAAATAAGGCTAGTCCGTTA
TCAACTTGAAAAAGTGGCACCGAGTCGGTGCTTTTTTTCTCGAGTACTAGGATCCATTAGGCGGCCGCGT
GGATAACCGTATTACCGCCATGCATGTGCCCGTCAGTGGGCAGAGCGCACATCGCCCACAGTCCCCGAGA
AGTTGGGGGGAGGGGTCGGCAATTGAACCGGTGCCTAGAGAAGGTGGCGCGGGGTAAACTGGGAAAGTGA
TGTCGTGTACTGGCTCCGCCTTTTTCCCGAGGGTGGGGGAGAACCGTATATAAGTGCAGTAGTCGCCGTG
AACGTTCTTTTTCGCAACGGGTTTGCCGCCAGAACACAGGTAAGTGCCGTGTGTGGTTCCCGCGGGCCTG
GCCTCTTTACGGGTTATGGCCCTTGCGTGCCTTGAATTACTTCCACCTGGCTGCAGTACGTGATTCTTGA
TCCCGAGCTTCGGGTTGGAAGTGGGTGGGAGAGTTCGAGGCCTTGCGCTTAAGGAGCCCCTTCGCCTCGT
GCTTGAGTTGAGGCCTGGCCTGGGCGCTGGGGCCGCCGCGTGCGAATCTGGTGGCACCTTCGCGCCTGTC
TCGCTGCTTTCGATAAGTCTCTAGCCATTTAAAATTTTTGATGACCTGCTGCGACGCTTTTTTTCTGGCA
AGATAGTCTTGTAAATGCGGGCCAAGATCTGCACACTGGTATTTCGGTTTTTGGGGCCGCGGGCGGCGAC
GGGGCCCGTGCGTCCCAGCGCACATGTTCGGCGAGGCGGGGCCTGCGAGCGCGGCCACCGAGAATCGGAC
GGGGGTAGTCTCAAGCTGGCCGGCCTGCTCTGGTGCCTGGCCTCGCGCCGCCGTGTATCGCCCCGCCCTG
GGCGGCAAGGCTGGCCCGGTCGGCACCAGTTGCGTGAGCGGAAAGATGGCCGCTTCCCGGCCCTGCTGCA
GGGAGCTCAAAATGGAGGACGCGGCGCTCGGGAGAGCGGGCGGGTGAGTCACCCACACAAAGGAAAAGGG
CCTTTCCGTCCTCAGCCGTCGCTTCATGTGACTCCACGGAGTACCGGGCGCCGTCCAGGCACCTCGATTA
GTTCTCGCGCTTTTGGAGTACGTCGTCTTTAGGTTGGGGGGAGGGGTTTTATGCGATGGAGTTTCCCCAC
ACTGAGTGGGTGGAGACTGAAGTTAGGCCAGCTTGGCACTTGATGTAATTCTCCTTGGAATTTGCCCTTT
TTGAGTTTGGATCTTGGTTCATTCTCAAGCCTCAGACAGTGGTTCAAAGTTTTTTTCTTCCATTTCAGGT
GTCGTGAGCTAGCCCACCATGACCGAGTACAAGCCCACGGTGCGCCTCGCCACCCGCGACGACGTCCCCC
GGGCCGTACGCACCCTCGCCGCCGCGTTCGCCGACTACCCCGCCACGCGCCACACCGTCGACCCGGACCG
CCACATCGAGCGGGTCACCGAGCTGCAAGAACTCTTCCTCACGCGCGTCGGGCTCGACATCGGCAAGGTG
TGGGTCGCGGACGACGGCGCCGCGGTGGCGGTCTGGACCACGCCGGAGAGCGTCGAAGCGGGGGCGGTGT
TCGCCGAGATCGGCCCGCGCATGGCCGAGTTGAGCGGTTCCCGGCTGGCCGCGCAGCAACAGATGGAAGG
CCTCCTGGCGCCGCACCGGCCCAAGGAGCCCGCGTGGTTCCTGGCCACCGTCGGCGTCTCGCCCGACCAC
CAGGGCAAGGGTCTGGGCAGCGCCGTCGTGCTCCCCGGAGTGGAGGCGGCCGAGCGCGCCGGGGTGCCCG
CCTTCCTGGAGACCTCCGCGCCCCGCAACCTCCCCTTCTACGAGCGGCTCGGCTTCACCGTCACCGCCGA
CGTCGAGGTGCCCGAAGGACCGCGCACCTGGTGCATGACCCGCAAGCCCGGTGCCGGATCGGGAGAGGGC
AGAGGAAGTCTGCTAACATGCGGTGACGTCGAGGAGAATCCTGGCCCACCGGTCGCCACCATGGTGAGCA
AGGGCGAGGAGCTGTTCACCGGGGTGGTGCCCATCCTGGTCGAGCTGGACGGCGACGTAAACGGCCACAA
GTTCAGCGTGTCTGGCGAGGGCGAGGGCGATGCCACCTACGGCAAGCTGACCCTGAAGTTCATCTGCACC
ACCGGCAAGCTGCCCGTGCCCTGGCCCACCCTCGTGACCACCCTGACCTACGGCGTGCAGTGCTTCAGCC
GCTACCCCGACCACATGAAGCAGCACGACTTCTTCAAGTCCGCCATGCCCGAAGGCTACGTCCAGGAGCG
CACCATCTTCTTCAAGGACGACGGCAACTACAAGACCCGCGCCGAGGTGAAGTTCGAGGGCGACACCCTG
GTGAACCGCATCGAGCTGAAGGGCATCGACTTCAAGGAGGACGGCAACATCCTGGGGCACAAGCTGGAGT
ACAACTACAACAGCCACAACGTCTATATCATGGCCGACAAGCAGAAGAACGGCATCAAGGCGAACTTCAA
GATCCGCCACAACATCGAGGACGGCAGCGTGCAGCTCGCCGACCACTACCAGCAGAACACCCCCATCGGC
GACGGCCCCGTGCTGCTGCCCGACAACCACTACCTGAGCACCCAGTCCGCCCTGAGCAAAGACCCCAACG
AGAAGCGCGATCACATGGTCCTGCTGGAGTTCGTGACCGCCGCCGGGATCACTCTCGGCATGGACGAGCT
GTACAAGTAATAAGAATTCGTCGAGGGACCTAATAACTTCGTATAGCATACATTATACGAAGTTATACAT
GTTTAAGGGTTCCGGTTCCACTAGGTACAATTCGATATCAAGCTTATCGATAATCAACCTCTGGATTACA
AAATTTGTGAAAGATTGACTGGTATTCTTAACTATGTTGCTCCTTTTACGCTATGTGGATACGCTGCTTT
AATGCCTTTGTATCATGCTATTGCTTCCCGTATGGCTTTCATTTTCTCCTCCTTGTATAAATCCTGGTTG
CTGTCTCTTTATGAGGAGTTGTGGCCCGTTGTCAGGCAACGTGGCGTGGTGTGCACTGTGTTTGCTGACG
CAACCCCCACTGGTTGGGGCATTGCCACCACCTGTCAGCTCCTTTCCGGGACTTTCGCTTTCCCCCTCCC
TATTGCCACGGCGGAACTCATCGCCGCCTGCCTTGCCCGCTGCTGGACAGGGGCTCGGCTGTTGGGCACT
GACAATTCCGTGGTGTTGTCGGGGAAATCATCGTCCTTTCCTTGGCTGCTCGCCTGTGTTGCCACCTGGA
TTCTGCGCGGGACGTCCTTCTGCTACGTCCCTTCGGCCCTCAATCCAGCGGACCTTCCTTCCCGCGGCCT
GCTGCCGGCTCTGCGGCCTCTTCCGCGTCTTCGCCTTCGCCCTCAGACGAGTCGGATCTCCCTTTGGGCC
GCCTCCCCGCATCGATACCGTCGACCTCGATCGAGACCTAGAAAAACATGGAGCAATCACAAGTAGCAAT
ACAGCAGCTACCAATGCTGATTGTGCCTGGCTAGAAGCACAAGAGGAGGAGGAGGTGGGTTTTCCAGTCA
CACCTCAGGTACCTTTAAGACCAATGACTTACAAGGCAGCTGTAGATCTTAGCCACTTTTTAAAAGAAAA
GGGGGGACTGGAAGGGCTAATTCACTCCCAACGAAGACAAGATATCCTTGATCTGTGGATCTACCACACA
CAAGGCTACTTCCCTGATTGGCAGAACTACACACCAGGGCCAGGGATCAGATATCCACTGACCTTTGGAT
GGTGCTACAAGCTAGTACCAGTTGAGCAAGAGAAGGTAGAAGAAGCCAATGAAGGAGAGAACACCCGCTT
GTTACACCCTGTGAGCCTGCATGGGATGGATGACCCGGAGAGAGAAGTATTAGAGTGGAGGTTTGACAGC
CGCCTAGCATTTCATCACATGGCCCGAGAGCTGCATCCGGACTGTACTGGGTCTCTCTGGTTAGACCAGA
TCTGAGCCTGGGAGCTCTCTGGCTAACTAGGGAACCCACTGCTTAAGCCTCAATAAAGCTTGCCTTGAGT
GCTTCAAGTAGTGTGTGCCCGTCTGTTGTGTGACTCTGGTAACTAGAGATCCCTCAGACCCTTTTAGTCA
GTGTGGAAAATCTCTAGCAGCATGTGAGCAAAAGGCCAGCAAAAGGCCAGGAACCGTAAAAAGGCCGCGT
TGCTGGCGTTTTTCCATAGGCTCCGCCCCCCTGACGAGCATCACAAAAATCGACGCTCAAGTCAGAGGTG
GCGAAACCCGACAGGACTATAAAGATACCAGGCGTTTCCCCCTGGAAGCTCCCTCGTGCGCTCTCCTGTT
CCGACCCTGCCGCTTACCGGATACCTGTCCGCCTTTCTCCCTTCGGGAAGCGTGGCGCTTTCTCATAGCT
CACGCTGTAGGTATCTCAGTTCGGTGTAGGTCGTTCGCTCCAAGCTGGGCTGTGTGCACGAACCCCCCGT
TCAGCCCGACCGCTGCGCCTTATCCGGTAACTATCGTCTTGAGTCCAACCCGGTAAGACACGACTTATCG
CCACTGGCAGCAGCCACTGGTAACAGGATTAGCAGAGCGAGGTATGTAGGCGGTGCTACAGAGTTCTTGA
AGTGGTGGCCTAACTACGGCTACACTAGAAGAACAGTATTTGGTATCTGCGCTCTGCTGAAGCCAGTTAC
CTTCGGAAAAAGAGTTGGTAGCTCTTGATCCGGCAAACAAACCACCGCTGGTAGCGGTGGTTTTTTTGTT
TGCAAGCAGCAGATTACGCGCAGAAAAAAAGGATCTCAAGAAGATCCTTTGATCTTTTCTACGGGGTCTG
ACGCTCAGTGGAACGAAAACTCACGTTAAGGGATTTTGGTCATGAGATTATCAAAAAGGATCTTCACCTA
GATCCTTTTAAATTAAAAATGAAGTTTTAAATCAATCTAAAGTATATATGAGTAAACTTGGTCTGACAGT
TACCAATGCTTAATCAGTGAGGCACCTATCTCAGCGATCTGTCTATTTCGTTCATCCATAGTTGCCTGAC
TCCCCGTCGTGTAGATAACTACGATACGGGAGGGCTTACCATCTGGCCCCAGTGCTGCAATGATACCGCG
AGACCCACGCTCACCGGCTCCAGATTTATCAGCAATAAACCAGCCAGCCGGAAGGGCCGAGCGCAGAAGT
GGTCCTGCAACTTTATCCGCCTCCATCCAGTCTATTAATTGTTGCCGGGAAGCTAGAGTAAGTAGTTCGC
CAGTTAATAGTTTGCGCAACGTTGTTGCCATTGCTACAGGCATCGTGGTGTCACGCTCGTCGTTTGGTAT
GGCTTCATTCAGCTCCGGTTCCCAACGATCAAGGCGAGTTACATGATCCCCCATGTTGTGCAAAAAAGCG
GTTAGCTCCTTCGGTCCTCCGATCGTTGTCAGAAGTAAGTTGGCCGCAGTGTTATCACTCATGGTTATGG
CAGCACTGCATAATTCTCTTACTGTCATGCCATCCGTAAGATGCTTTTCTGTGACTGGTGAGTACTCAAC
CAAGTCATTCTGAGAATAGTGTATGCGGCGACCGAGTTGCTCTTGCCCGGCGTCAATACGGGATAATACC
GCGCCACATAGCAGAACTTTAAAAGTGCTCATCATTGGAAAACGTTCTTCGGGGCGAAAACTCTCAAGGA
TCTTACCGCTGTTGAGATCCAGTTCGATGTAACCCACTCGTGCACCCAACTGATCTTCAGCATCTTTTAC
TTTCACCAGCGTTTCTGGGTGAGCAAAAACAGGAAGGCAAAATGCCGCAAAAAAGGGAATAAGGGCGACA
CGGAAATGTTGAATACTCATACTCTTCCTTTTTCAATATTATTGAAGCATTTATCAGGGTTATTGTCTCA
TGAGCGGATACATATTTGAATGTATTTAGAAAAATAAACAAATAGGGGTTCCGCGCACATTTCCCCGAAA
AGTGCCACCTGA
Features (pLannotate 1.2.2; 23 found; start..end, strand, type, name):
     32..84      -  misc_feature   bom (fragment): basis of mobility region from pBR322
    239..618     +  enhancer       CMV enhancer: human cytomegalovirus immediate early enhancer
    619..818     +  promoter       CMV promoter: human cytomegalovirus (CMV) immediate early promoter
    836..1016    +  LTR            5' LTR (truncated): truncated 5' long terminal repeat (LTR) from HIV-1
   1063..1188    +  misc_feature   HIV-1 Ψ: packaging signal of human immunodeficiency virus type 1
   1172..1510    +  CDS            HIV-1 gag (fragment): gag protein from human immunodeficiency virus 1; gag
   1685..1918    +  misc_feature   RRE: The Rev response element (RRE) of HIV-1 allows for Rev-dependent mRNA export from the nucleus to the cytoplasm.
   2295..2395    +  CDS            Rev (fragment): human immunodeficiency virus 1 (HIV-1) Rev protein; rev; enhances nuclear export of unspliced and incompletely spliced viral mRNAs
   2445..2562    +  misc_feature   cPPT/CTS: central polypurine tract and central termination sequence of HIV-1
   2815..2848    +  protein_bind   loxP: Cre-mediated recombination occurs in the 8-bp core sequence (GCATACAT). Cre recombinase
   2974..3041    +  misc_RNA       tracrRNA (fragment): trans-activating CRISPR RNA for the Streptococcus pyogenes CRISPR/Cas9 system
   3106..4277    +  promoter       EF-1α promoter: strong constitutive promoter for human elongation factor EF-1α
   4289..4885    +  CDS            PuroR: puromycin N-acetyltransferase; pac from Streptomyces alboniger; confers resistance to puromycin
   4961..5680    +  CDS            EGFP: the original enhanced GFP (Yang et al., 1996) mammalian codon-optimized
   5703..5736    +  protein_bind   loxP: Cre-mediated recombination occurs in the 8-bp core sequence (GCATACAT). Cre recombinase
   5769..5792    +  misc_feature   MCS (fragment): pBluescript multiple cloning site
   5792..6380    +  misc_feature   WPRE: woodchuck hepatitis virus posttranscriptional regulatory element
   6381..6400    +  misc_feature   MCS (fragment): pBluescript multiple cloning site
   6402..6902    +  CDS            nef (fragment): NEF_HV1LA - Experimental evidence at protein level: Swiss-Prot protein existence level 1. Extracellular Nef protein targets CD4(+) T-lymphocytes for apoptosis by interacting with CXCR4 surface receptors. From Human immunodeficiency virus type 1 group M subtype B (isolate Lai) (HIV-1).
   6909..7089    +  LTR            5' LTR (truncated): truncated 5' long terminal repeat (LTR) from HIV-1
   7151..7739    -  rep_origin     ori: high-copy-number ColE1/pMB1/pBR322/pUC origin of replication
   7910..8770    -  CDS            AmpR: β-lactamase; bla; confers resistance to ampicillin, carbenicillin, and related antibiotics
   8771..8875    -  promoter       AmpR promoter: bla
