[The description below was written by a language model from this plasmid's Addgene catalogue record and pLannotate feature annotations shown in this document.]
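Description:
pU6-sgRNA Ef1alpha Puro-T2A-GFP is a lentiviral CRISPR guide-RNA expression vector built on a pSICO-derived backbone, about 8.9 kb in size. It is propagated in E. coli through a ColE1/pUC-type origin and selected with ampicillin via the bla gene. The catalogue lists it as low copy and grown in a recombination-tolerant strain, as is common for LTR-containing plasmids.

The viral portion has a third-generation-style layout. A CMV enhancer/promoter drives genomic RNA from a truncated HIV-1 5' LTR, followed by the Ψ packaging signal with a gag fragment, the Rev response element for Rev-dependent nuclear export, and the cPPT/CTS. A WPRE enhances transcript expression, and a second truncated LTR, annotated downstream of a nef fragment, forms the 3' end.

The payload consists of two units. According to the catalogue, a mouse U6 promoter expresses a single guide RNA. The feature table does not annotate this promoter but does detect the S. pyogenes-type guide scaffold (called as a tracrRNA fragment) in the expected position. Downstream, the human EF-1α promoter drives puromycin N-acetyltransferase and EGFP, which the plasmid name indicates are joined by a T2A self-cleaving peptide, so transduced cells can be both drug-selected and tracked by fluorescence. The EGFP carries a V163A variant that the depositor notes does not affect function. Two loxP sites, inherited from the pSICO design, flank the region spanning the guide scaffold and the marker cassette.

The vector carries no Cas9 and is meant for delivering a guide into mammalian cells that already express a Cas9-based effector. The associated publication concerns genetic interaction mapping in human cells. The record does not state what the cloned guide targets.
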