Addgene plasmid #111596: pU6-sgRNA Ef1alpha Puro-T2A-GFP
Purpose: sgRNA Ef1alpha Puro-T2A-GFP
Depositing lab: Jonathan Weissman. Depositing organization: University of California, San Francisco (UCSF). Publication: Mapping the Genetic Landscape of Human Cells. Horlbeck MA, Xu A, Wang M, Bennett NK, Park CY, Bogdanoff D, Adamson B, Chow ED, Kampmann M, Peterson TR, Nakamura K, Fischbach MA, Weissman JS, Gilbert LA. Cell. 2018 Aug 9;174(4):953-967.e22. doi: 10.1016/j.cell.2018.06.010. Epub 2018 Jul 19. PubMed 30033366.
Backbone
  Vector backbone: pSICO derivative
  Backbone manufacturer: Addgene
  Backbone size w/o insert (bp): 8200
  Total vector size (bp): 8888
  Vector type: Mammalian Expression, Lentiviral, CRISPR
  Selectable markers: Puromycin
Growth in bacteria
  Bacterial resistance: Ampicillin, 100 μg/mL
  Growth temperature: 37°C
  Growth strain: NEB Stable
  Copy number: Low Copy
Gene/Insert
  Gene/Insert name: mU6-sgRNA
  gRNA/shRNA sequence: ACGACTAGTTAGGCGTGTA
  Species: M. musculus (mouse)
Terms and licenses: Academic/Nonprofit Terms; Industry Terms: Not Available to Industry
Depositor comments: Addgene NGS results identified a V163A variant in EGFP, which does not affect plasmid function.
How to cite: pU6-sgRNA Ef1alpha Puro-T2A-GFP was a gift from Jonathan Weissman (Addgene plasmid # 111596 ; http://n2t.net/addgene:111596 ; RRID:Addgene_111596)
